Addgene plasmid #178879: pSmart-EF1a-Nla-cas7
Purpose: Expression of human codon-optimized Nlacas7 with C terminal NLS and HA tag
Depositing lab: Yan Zhang. Depositing organization: University of Michigan. Publication: Cas11 enables genome engineering in human cells with compact CRISPR-Cas3 systems. Tan R, Krueger RK, Gramelspacher MJ, Zhou X, Xiao Y, Ke A, Hou Z, Zhang Y. Mol Cell. 2022 Feb 17;82(4):852-867.e5. doi: 10.1016/j.molcel.2021.12.032. Epub 2022 Jan 19. PubMed 35051351.
Backbone
  Vector backbone: pSmart HC Kan
  Backbone manufacturer: Lucigen
  Backbone size w/o insert (bp): 1993
  Total vector size (bp): 4300
  Vector type: Mammalian Expression
Growth in bacteria
  Bacterial resistance: Kanamycin, 50 μg/mL
  Growth temperature: 37°C
  Growth strain: DH5alpha
  Copy number: High Copy
Gene/Insert
  Gene/Insert name: EF1a-NlaCas7c-bGH PolyA
  Species: Synthetic
  Insert size (bp): 2300
  Promoter: EF1a
  Tag / fusion protein: HA (C terminal on insert); NLS (C terminal on insert)
  Cloning method: Gibson Cloning
  Sequencing primers: 5′ ATGGTCAGTATTGAGCGATATCTAGA; 3′ CAGTCCAGTTACGCTGGAGTC
Terms and licenses: Academic/Nonprofit Terms; Industry Terms: Not Available to Industry
How to cite: pSmart-EF1a-Nla-cas7 was a gift from Yan Zhang (Addgene plasmid # 178879 ; http://n2t.net/addgene:178879 ; RRID:Addgene_178879)
