[The description below was written by a language model from this plasmid's Addgene catalogue record and pLannotate feature annotations shown in this document.]
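Description:
pSmart-EF1a-Nla-cas7 is a mammalian expression plasmid of about 4.3 kb built on the compact pSmart HC Kan cloning backbone. It is propagated in E. coli at high copy from a ColE1/pUC-type origin and selected with kanamycin through an aminoglycoside phosphotransferase gene, which the annotation places downstream of a cat promoter. As is characteristic of this backbone, the origin and resistance marker are flanked by transcription terminators (T3Te, T7Te and the bidirectional tonB terminator). These insulate the cloned insert from transcription reading in from, or out into, the vector sequences. A small fragment of the pBR322 bom region is also detected.

The payload is a roughly 2.3 kb cassette assembled by Gibson cloning. A strong constitutive human EF-1α promoter drives a synthetic, human codon-optimized open reading frame for Nla Cas7, followed by a bovine growth hormone polyadenylation signal. According to the catalogue fields, the protein carries a C-terminal nuclear localization signal to direct it to the nucleus and a C-terminal HA epitope tag for immunodetection. The automated feature table does not annotate the Cas7 coding sequence, the NLS or the HA tag. It does leave an unannotated gap between the promoter and the poly(A) signal, which is consistent with where that reading frame would lie.

Cas7 is a subunit of type I CRISPR-Cas effector complexes, and the associated publication concerns genome engineering in human cells with compact CRISPR-Cas3 systems. The plasmid therefore presumably supplies one protein component and would be co-delivered with constructs for the other components. The record does not list those partners, and no mammalian selection marker is recorded.
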