Features (pLannotate 1.2.2; 9 found; start..end, strand, type, name):
     16..68      -  misc_feature   bom (fragment): basis of mobility region from pBR322
    201..1363    +  promoter       EF-1α promoter: strong constitutive promoter for human elongation factor EF-1α
   2305..2416    +  polyA_signal   bGH poly(A) signal: bovine growth hormone polyadenylation signal
   2574..2603    +  terminator     T3Te terminator: phage T3 early transcription terminator
   2625..3212    +  rep_origin     ori: high-copy-number ColE1/pMB1/pBR322/pUC origin of replication
   3224..3251    -  terminator     T7Te terminator: phage T7 early transcription terminator
   3274..4087    -  CDS            KanR (fragment): aminoglycoside phosphotransferase; aph(3')-Ia; confers resistance to kanamycin in bacteria or G418 (Geneticin®) in eukaryotes
   4088..4190    -  promoter       cat promoter: promoter of the E. coli cat gene encoding chloramphenicol acetyltransferase
   4191..4222    -  terminator     tonB terminator: bidirectional E. coli tonB-P14 transcription terminator
>Addgene plasmid #178879 | pSmart-EF1a-Nla-cas7 | addgene full sequence | sequence record 351739 | Addgene NGS Result
GATCTCCCGATCCCCTATGGTGCACTCTCAGTACAATCTGCTCTGATGCCGCATAGTTAAGCCAGTATCT
GCTCCCTGCTTGTGTGTTGGAGGTCGCTGAGTAGTGCGCGAGCAAAATTTAAGCTACAACAAGGCAAGGC
TTGACCGACAATTGCATGAAGAATCTGCTTAGGGTTAGGCGTTTTGCGCTGCTTCGCGGAGGCTCCGGTG
CCCGTCAGTGGGCAGAGCGCACATCGCCAACAGTCCCCGAGAAGTTGGGGGGAGGGGTCGGCAATTGAAC
CGGTGCCTAGAGAAGGTGGAGCGGGGTAAACTGGGAAAGTGATGTCGTGTACTGGCTCCGCCTTTTTCCC
GAGGGTGGGGGAGAACCGTATATAAGTGCAGTAGTCGCCGTGAACGTTCTTTTTCGCAACGGGTTTGCCG
CCAGAACACAGGTAAGTGCCGTGTGTGGTTCCCGCGGGCCTGGCCTCTTTACGGGTTATGGCCCTTGCGT
GCCTTGAATTACTTCCACCTGGCTCCAGTACGTGATTCTTGATCCCGAGCTGGAGCCAGGGGCGGGCCTT
GCGCTTTAGGAGCCCCTTCGCCTCGTGCTTGAGTTGAGGCCTGGCCTGGGCGCTGGGGCCGCCGCGTGCG
AATCTGGTGGCACCTTCGCGCCTGTCTCGCTGCTTTCGATAAGTCTCTAGCCATTTAAAATTTTTGATGA
CCTGCTGCGACGCTTTTTTTCTGGCAAGATAGTCTTGTAAATGCGGGCCAGGATCTGCACACTGGTATTT
CGGTTTTTGGGGCCGCGGGCGGCGACGGGGCCCGTGCGTCCCAGCGCACATGTTCGGAGAGGCGGGGCCT
GCGAGCGCGGCCACCGAGAATCGGACGGGGGTAGTCTCAAGCTGGCCGGCCTGCTCTGGTGCCTGGCCTC
GCGCAGCCGTGTATCGCCCCGCACTGGGCGGCAAGGCTGGCCCGGTCGGCACCAGTTGCGTGAGCGGAAA
GATGGCCGCTTCCCGGCCCTGCTCCAGGGGGCTCAAAATGGAGGACGCGGCGCTCGGGAGAGCGGGCGGG
TGAGTCACCCACACAAAGGAAAGGGGCCTTTCCGTCCTCAGCCGTCGCTTCATGTGACTCCACGGAGTAC
CGGGCGCCGTCCAGGCACCTCGATTAGTTCTGGAGCTTTTGGAGTACGTCGTCTTTAGGTTGGGGGGAGG
GGTTTTATGCGATGGAGTTTCCCCACACTGAGTGGGTGGAGACTGAAGTTAGGCCAGCTTGGCACTTGAT
GTAATTCTCCTTGGAATTTGCCCTTTTTGAGTTTGGATCTTGGTTCATTCTCAAGCCTCAGACAGTGGTT
CAAAGTTTTTTTCTTCCATTTCAGGTGTCGTGAACACCGCCACCATGACCATCGAGAAGCGCTACGACTT
CGTGTTCCTGTTCGACGTGCAAGACGGCAACCCCAACGGCGATCCTGATGCCGGAAACCTGCCTAGAATC
GACCCTCAGACAGGCGAGGGCCTCGTGACAGATGTGTGCCTGAAGCGGAAAGTGCGGAACTTCATCCAGA
TGACCCAGAACGACGAGCACCACGACATCTTCATCAGAGAGAAGGGCATCCTGAACAACCTGATCGACGA
GGCCCACGAGCAAGAGAACGTGAAGGGCAAAGAGAAAGGCGAGAAAACCGAGGCCGCCAGACAGTACATG
TGCAGCCGGTACTACGACATCAGAACCTTCGGCGCCGTGATGACCACCGGCAAGAATGCTGGACAAGTGC
GGGGACCTGTGCAGCTGACCTTCAGCAGATCCATCGATCCCATCATGACCCTGGAACACAGCATCACCAG
AATGGCCGTGACCAATGAGAAGGACGCCAGCGAAACCGGCGACAACAGAACCATGGGCAGAAAGTTCACC
GTGCCTTACGGCCTGTACCGGTGCCACGGCTTTATCAGCACCCACTTCGCCAAGCAGACCGGCTTCAGCG
AGAACGACCTGGAACTGTTTTGGCAGGCCCTGGTCAACATGTTCGATCACGATCACTCTGCCGCCAGAGG
CCAGATGAATGCCAGAGGACTGTACGTGTTCGAGCACAGCAACAACCTGGGAGATGCCCCTGCCGACAGC
CTGTTCAAGAGAATCCAGGTGGTCAAGAAAGACGGCGTGGAAGTCGTGCGGAGCTTCGACGATTACCTGG
TGTCCGTGGACGACAAGAACCTGGAAGAGACAAAGCTGCTGCGGAAGCTCGGCGGCTCTGTGGGCTATCC
TTACGACGTGCCAGACTACGCCCCTAAGAAAAAGCGCAAAGTGTGACTCGCTGATCAGCCTCGACTGTGC
CTTCTAGTTGCCAGCCATCTGTTGTTTGCCCCTCCCCCGTGCCTTCCTTGACCCTGGAAGGTGCCACTCC
CACTGTCCTTTCCTAATAAAATGAGGAAATTGCATCGCATTGTCTGAGTAGGTGTCATTCTATTCTGGGG
GGTGGGGTGGGGCAGGACAGCAAGGGGGAGGATTGGGAAGACAATAGCAGGAACGAATTCAAGCTTGATA
TCATTCAGGACGAGCCTCAGACTCCAGCGTAACTGGACTGCAATCAACTCACTGGCTCACCTTCACGGGT
GGGCCTTTCTTCGGTAGAAAATCAAAGGATCTTCTTGAGATCCTTTTTTTCTGCGCGTAATCTGCTGCTT
GCAAACAAAAAAACCACCGCTACCAGCGGTGGTTTGTTTGCCGGATCAAGAGCTACCAACTCTTTTTCCG
AGGTAACTGGCTTCAGCAGAGCGCAGATACCAAATACTGTTCTTCTAGTGTAGCCGTAGTTAGGCCACCA
CTTCAAGAACTCTGTAGCACCGCCTACATACCTCGCTCTGCTAATCCTGTTACCAGTGGCTGCTGCCAGT
GGCGATAAGTCGTGTCTTACCGGGTTGGACTCAAGACGATAGTTACCGGATAAGGCGCAGCGGTCGGGCT
GAACGGGGGGTTCGTGCACACAGCCCAGCTTGGAGCGAACGACCTACACCGAACTGAGATACCTACAGCG
TGAGCTATGAGAAAGCGCCACGCTTCCCGAAGGGAGAAAGGCGGACAGGTATCCGGTAAGCGGCAGGGTC
GGAACAGGAGAGCGCACGAGGGAGCTTCCAGGGGGAAACGCCTGGTATCTTTATAGTCCTGTCGGGTTTC
GCCACCTCTGACTTGAGCATCGATTTTTGTGATGCTCGTCAGGGGGGCGGAGCCTATGGAAAAACGCCAG
CAACGCAGAAAGGCCCACCCGAAGGTGAGCCAGGTGATTACATTTGGGCCCTCAGAAAAACTCATCGAGC
ATCAAGTGAAACTGCAATTTATTCATATCAGGATTATCAATACCATATTTTTGAAAAAGCCGTTTCTGTA
ATGAAGGAGAAAACTCACCGAGGCAGTTCCATAGGATGGCAAGATCCTGGTATCGGTCTGCGATTCCGAC
TCGTCCAACATCAATACAACCTATTAATTTCCCCTCGTCAAAAATAAGGTTATCAAGTGAGAAATCACCA
TGAGTGACGACTGAATCCGGTGAGAATGGCAAAAGCTTATGCATTTCTTTCCAGACTTGTTCAACAGGCC
AGCCATTACGCTCGTCATCAAAATCACTCGCACCAACCAAACCGTTATTCATTCGTGATTGCGCCTGAGC
GAGACGAAATACGCGATCGCCGTTAAAAGGACAATTACAAACAGGAATCGAATGCAACCGGCGCAGGAAC
ACTGCCAGCGCATCAACAATATTTTCACCTGAATCAGGATATTCTTCTAATACCTGGAATGCTGTTTTCC
CTGGGATCGCAGTGGTGAGTAACCATGCATCATCAGGAGTACGGATAAAATGCTTGATGGTCGGAAGAGG
CATAAATTCCGTCAGCCAGTTTAGCCTGACCATCTCATCTGTAACATCATTGGCAACGCTACCTTTGCCA
TGTTTCAGAAACAACTCTGGCGCATCGGGCTTCCCATACAATCGATAGATTGTCGCACCTGATTGCCCGA
CATTATCGCGAGCCCATTTATACCCATATAAATCAGCATCCATGTTGGAATTTAATCGCGGCCTCGAGCA
AGACGTTTCCCGTTGAATATGGCTCATTTTAGCTTCCTTAGCTCCTGAAAATCTCGATAACTCAAAAAAT
ACGCCCGGTAGTGATCTTATTTCATTATGGTGAAAGTTGGAACCTCTTACGTGCCGATCAAGTCAAAAGC
CTCCGGTCGGAGGCTTTTGACTTTCTGCTATGGAGGTCAGGTATGATTTAAATGGTCAGTATTGAGCGAT
ATCTAGAGAATTCGTCCGACGGATCGGGA
